>Addgene plasmid #135179 | pAAVTRE3_Clover | addgene full sequence | sequence record 268579 | Addgene NGS Result
CCTGCAGGCAGCTGCGCGCTCGCTCGCTCACTGAGGCCGCCCGGGCGTCGGGCGACCTTTGGTCGCCCGG
CCTCAGTGAGCGAGCGAGCGCGCAGAGAGGGAGTGGCCAACTCCATCACTAGGGGTTCCTGCGGCCGCAC
GCGTTCGAGTTTACTCCCTATCAGTGATAGAGAACGTATGAAGAGTTTACTCCCTATCAGTGATAGAGAA
CGTATGCAGACTTTACTCCCTATCAGTGATAGAGAACGTATAAGGAGTTTACTCCCTATCAGTGATAGAG
AACGTATGACCAGTTTACTCCCTATCAGTGATAGAGAACGTATCTACAGTTTACTCCCTATCAGTGATAG
AGAACGTATATCCAGTTTACTCCCTATCAGTGATAGAGAACGTATAAGCTTTAGGCGTGTACGGTGGGCG
CCTATAAAAGCAGAGCTCGTTTAGTGAACCGTCAGATCGCCTGGAGCAATTCCACAACACTTTTGTCTTA
TACCAACTTTCCGTACCACTTCCTACCCTCGTAAAGTCGACGAATTCGCCACCATGGTGAGCAAGGGCGA
GGAGCTGTTCACCGGGGTGGTGCCCATCCTGGTCGAGCTGGACGGCGACGTAAACGGCCACAAGTTCAGC
GTCCGCGGCGAGGGCGAGGGCGATGCCACCAACGGCAAGCTGACCCTGAAGTTCATCTGCACCACCGGCA
AGCTGCCCGTGCCCTGGCCCACCCTCGTGACCACCTTCGGCTACGGCGTGGCCTGCTTCAGCCGCTACCC
CGACCACATGAAGCAGCACGACTTCTTCAAGTCCGCCATGCCCGAAGGCTACGTCCAGGAGCGCACCATC
TCTTTCAAGGACGACGGTACCTACAAGACCCGCGCCGAGGTGAAGTTCGAGGGCGACACCCTGGTGAACC
GCATCGAGCTGAAGGGCATCGACTTCAAGGAGGACGGCAACATCCTGGGGCACAAGCTGGAGTACAACTT
CAACAGCCACAACGTCTATATCACGGCCGACAAGCAGAAGAACGGCATCAAGGCTAACTTCAAGATCCGC
CACAACGTTGAGGACGGCAGCGTGCAGCTCGCCGACCACTACCAGCAGAACACCCCCATCGGCGACGGCC
CCGTGCTGCTGCCCGACAACCACTACCTGAGCCATCAGTCCGCCCTGAGCAAAGACCCCAACGAGAAGCG
CGATCACATGGTCCTGCTGGAGTTCGTGACCGCCGCCGGGATTACACATGGCATGGACGAGCTGTACAAG
TAAGGATCCAATTCGATATCAAGCTTATCGATAATCAACCTCTGGATTACAAAATTTGTGAAAGATTGAC
TGGTATTCTTAACTATGTTGCTCCTTTTACGCTATGTGGATACGCTGCTTTAATGCCTTTGTATCATGCT
ATTGCTTCCCGTATGGCTTTCATTTTCTCCTCCTTGTATAAATCCTGGTTGCTGTCTCTTTATGAGGAGT
TGTGGCCCGTTGTCAGGCAACGTGGCGTGGTGTGCACTGTGTTTGCTGACGCAACCCCCACTGGTTGGGG
CATTGCCACCACCTGTCAGCTCCTTTCCGGGACTTTCGCTTTCCCCCTCCCTATTGCCACGGCGGAACTC
ATCGCCGCCTGCCTTGCCCGCTGCTGGACAGGGGCTCGGCTGTTGGGCACTGACAATTCCGTGGTGTTGT
CGGGGAAATCATCGTCCTTTCCTTGGCTGCTCGCCTATGTTGCCACCTGGATTCTGCGCGGGACGTCCTT
CTGCTACGTCCCTTCGGCCCTCAATCCAGCGGACCTTCCTTCCCGCGGCCTGCTGCCGGCTCTGCGGCCT
CTTCCGCGTCTTCGCCTTCGCCCTCAGACGAGTCGGATCTCCCTTTGGGCCGCCTCCCCGCATCGATACC
GAGCGCTGCTCGAGAGATCTACGGGTGGCATCCCTGTGACCCCTCCCCAGTGCCTCTCCTGGCCCTGGAA
GTTGCCACTCCAGTGCCCACCAGCCTTGTCCTAATAAAATTAAGTTGCATCATTTTGTCTGACTAGGTGT
CCTTCTATAATATTATGGGGTGGAGGGGGGTGGTATGGAGCAAGGGGCAAGTTGGGAAGACAACCTGTAG
GGCCTGCGGGGTCTATTGGGAACCAAGCTGGAGTGCAGTGGCACAATCTTGGCTCACTGCAATCTCCGCC
TCCTGGGTTCAAGCGATTCTCCTGCCTCAGCCTCCCGAGTTGTTGGGATTCCAGGCATGCATGACCAGGC
TCAGCTAATTTTTGTTTTTTTGGTAGAGACGGGGTTTCACCATATTGGCCAGGCTGGTCTCCAACTCCTA
ATCTCAGGTGATCTACCCACCTTGGCCTCCCAAATTGCTGGGATTACAGGCGTGAACCACTGCTCCCTTC
CCTGTCCTTCTGATTTTGTAGGTAACCACGTGCGGACCGAGCGGCCGCAGGAACCCCTAGTGATGGAGTT
GGCCACTCCCTCTCTGCGCGCTCGCTCGCTCACTGAGGCCGGGCGACCAAAGGTCGCCCGACGCCCGGGC
TTTGCCCGGGCGGCCTCAGTGAGCGAGCGAGCGCGCAGCTGCCTGCAGGGGCGCCTGATGCGGTATTTTC
TCCTTACGCATCTGTGCGGTATTTCACACCGCATA
[95 nt withheld, positions 2626-2720]
T
[46 nt withheld, positions 2722-2767]
C
[141 nt withheld, positions 2769-2909]
CCTTTGACGTTGGAGTCCACGTTCTTT
[37 nt withheld, positions 2937-2973]
ACTCTATCTCGGGCTATTCTTTTGATTTATAAGGGATTTTGCCGATTTCGGTCTATTGGTTAAAAAATGA
GCTGATTTAACAAAAATTTAACGCGAATTTTAACAAAATATTAACGTTTACAATTTTATGGTGCACTCTC
AGTACAATCTGCTCTGATGCCGCATAGTTAAGCCAGCCCCGACACCCGCCAACACCCGCTGACGCGCCCT
GACGGGCTTGTCTGCTCCCGGCATCCGCTTACAGACAAGCTGTGACCGTCTCCGGGAGCTGCATGTGTCA
GAGGTTTTCACCGTCATCACCGAAACGCGCGAGACGAAAGGGCCTCGTGATACGCCTATTTTTATAGGTT
AATGTCATGATAATAATGGTTTCTTAGACGTCAGGTGGCACTTTTCGGGGAAATGTGCGCGGAACCCCTA
TTTGTTTATTTTTCTAAATACATTCAAATATGTATCCGCTCATGAGACAATAACCCTGATAAATGCTTCA
ATAATATTGAAAAAGGAAGAGTATGAGTATTCAACATTTCCGTGTCGCCCTTATTCCCTTTTTTGCGGCA
TTTTGCCTTCCTGTTTTTGCTCACCCAGAAACGCTGGTGAAAGTAAAAGATGCTGAAGATCAGTTGGGTG
CACGAGTGGGTTACATCGAACTGGATCTCAACAGCGGTAAGATCCTTGAGAGTTTTCGCCCCGAAGAACG
TTTTCCAATGATGAGCACTTTTAAAGTTCTGCTATGTGGCGCGGTATTATCCCGTATTGACGCCGGGCAA
GAGCAACTCGGTCGCCGCATACACTATTCTCAGAATGACTTGGTTGAGTACTCACCAGTCACAGAAAAGC
ATCTTACGGATGGCATGACAGTAAGAGAATTATGCAGTGCTGCCATAACCATGAGTGATAACACTGCGGC
CAACTTACTTCTGACAACGATCGGAGGACCGAAGGAGCTAACCGCTTTTTTGCACAACATGGGGGATCAT
GTAACTCGCCTTGATCGTTGGGAACCGGAGCTGAATGAAGCCATACCAAACGACGAGCGTGACACCACGA
TGCCTGTAGCAATGGCAACAACGTTGCGCAAACTATTAACTGGCGAACTACTTACTCTAGCTTCCCGGCA
ACAATTAATAGACTGGATGGAGGCGGATAAAGTTGCAGGACCACTTCTGCGCTCGGCCCTTCCGGCTGGC
TGGTTTATTGCTGATAAATCTGGAGCCGGTGAGCGTGGGTCTCGCGGTATCATTGCAGCACTGGGGCCAG
ATGGTAAGCCCTCCCGTATCGTAGTTATCTACACGACGGGGAGTCAGGCAACTATGGATGAACGAAATAG
ACAGATCGCTGAGATAGGTGCCTCACTGATTAAGCATTGGTAACTGTCAGACCAAGTTTACTCATATATA
CTTTAGATTGATTTAAAACTTCATTTTTAATTTAAAAGGATCTAGGTGAAGATCCTTTTTGATAATCTCA
TGACCAAAATCCCTTAACGTGAGTTTTCGTTCCACTGAGCGTCAGACCCCGTAGAAAAGATCAAAGGATC
TTCTTGAGATCCTTTTTTTCTGCGCGTAATCTGCTGCTTGCAAACAAAAAAACCACCGCTACCAGCGGTG
GTTTGTTTGCCGGATCAAGAGCTACCAACTCTTTTTCCGAAGGTAACTGGCTTCAGCAGAGCGCAGATAC
CAAATACTGTTCTTCTAGTGTAGCCGTAGTTAGGCCACCACTTCAAGAACTCTGTAGCACCGCCTACATA
CCTCGCTCTGCTAATCCTGTTACCAGTGGCTGCTGCCAGTGGCGATAAGTCGTGTCTTACCGGGTTGGAC
TCAAGACGATAGTTACCGGATAAGGCGCAGCGGTCGGGCTGAACGGGGGGTTCGTGCACACAGCCCAGCT
TGGAGCGAACGACCTACACCGAACTGAGATACCTACAGCGTGAGCTATGAGAAAGCGCCACGCTTCCCGA
AGGGAGAAAGGCGGACAGGTATCCGGTAAGCGGCAGGGTCGGAACAGGAGAGCGCACGAGGGAGCTTCCA
GGGGGAAACGCCTGGTATCTTTATAGTCCTGTCGGGTTTCGCCACCTCTGACTTGAGCGTCGATTTTTGT
GATGCTCGTCAGGGGGGCGGAGCCTATGGAAAAACGCCAGCAACGCGGCCTTTTTACGGTTCCTGGCCTT
TTGCTGGCCTTTTGCTCACATGT
Features (pLannotate 1.2.2; 15 found; start..end, strand, type, name):
     12..39      +  repeat_region  AAV2 ITR (fragment): inverted terminal repeat of adeno-associated virus serotype 2 inverted
     68..95      +  repeat_region  AAV2 ITR (fragment): inverted terminal repeat of adeno-associated virus serotype 2 inverted
    147..525     +  promoter       TRE3G promoter: 3rd-generation Tet-responsive promoter that can be activated by binding of Tet-On® 3G
    544..1260    +  CDS            Clover: Clover is a basic (constitutively fluorescent) green/yellow fluorescent protein published in 2012, derived from Aequorea victoria. It is reported to be a rapidly-maturing weak dimer with high acid sensitivity.
   1270..1293    +  misc_feature   MCS (fragment): pBluescript multiple cloning site
   1293..1881    +  misc_feature   WPRE: woodchuck hepatitis virus posttranscriptional regulatory element
   1913..2389    +  polyA_signal   hGH poly(A) signal: human growth hormone polyadenylation signal
   2429..2569    +  repeat_region  AAV2 ITR: inverted terminal repeat of adeno-associated virus serotype 2 inverted
   2574..2625    -  misc_feature   bom (fragment): basis of mobility region from pBR322
   2644..3099    +  rep_origin     f1 ori (sequence partly withheld): f1 bacteriophage origin of replication; arrow indicates direction of (+) strand synthesis
   3100..3149    -  misc_feature   bom (fragment): basis of mobility region from pBR322
   3251..3286    -  CDS            rop (fragment): Rop protein, which maintains plasmids at low copy number; rop
   3381..3485    +  promoter       AmpR promoter: bla
   3486..4346    +  CDS            AmpR: β-lactamase; bla; confers resistance to ampicillin, carbenicillin, and related antibiotics
   4517..5105    +  rep_origin     ori: high-copy-number ColE1/pMB1/pBR322/pUC origin of replication
