[The description below was written by a language model from this plasmid's Addgene catalogue record and pLannotate feature annotations shown in this document.]
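Description:
pAAVTRE3_Clover is an adeno-associated virus (AAV) transfer plasmid for mammalian expression, built on the backbone of a pAAV-Ef1a-DIO channelrhodopsin vector from which the original promoter and coding region were excised and replaced. It is maintained in bacteria through a high-copy ColE1/pUC-type origin and selected with ampicillin via the β-lactamase gene; an f1 phage origin is also present. The expression cassette lies between AAV2 inverted terminal repeats, the elements needed for replication and packaging of the genome into AAV particles. The annotated sequence shows a complete ITR on the downstream side, while the upstream ITR is detected only as two short fragments. This may reflect the difficulty of sequencing and annotating these repeats rather than a real truncation. The record lists a recombination-reducing growth strain, consistent with the known instability of ITRs.

The payload is a simple inducible reporter unit. A TRE3G promoter, the third-generation tetracycline-responsive element, drives Clover, a bright green/yellow fluorescent GFP variant derived from Aequorea victoria. It is followed by a WPRE to enhance transcript stability and expression, and by the human growth hormone polyadenylation signal. Because TRE3G has little activity on its own, Clover expression depends on a tetracycline-controlled transactivator, which this plasmid does not encode and which must be supplied separately, for example from a second AAV. The stated purpose is fluorescent labelling. The associated work concerns mapping of prefrontal cortical circuits in the marmoset brain, so the construct is suited to strong, transactivator-amplified labelling of neurons for anatomical tracing. Use of TRE3G is under licence, and the plasmid is distributed to academic and nonprofit users only.
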