Addgene plasmid #135179: pAAVTRE3_Clover
Purpose: AAV expression of TRE(TRE3G)-driven, Clover expression for fluorescent labling
Depositing lab: Tetsuo Yamamori. Depositing organization: RIKEN Center for Brain Science. Publication: Local and long-distance organization of prefrontal cortex circuits in the marmoset brain. Watakabe A, Skibbe H, Nakae K, Abe H, Ichinohe N, Rachmadi MF, Wang J, Takaji M, Mizukami H, Woodward A, Gong R, Hata J, Van Essen DC, Okano H, Ishii S, Yamamori T. Neuron. 2023 May 9:S0896-6273(23)00338-0. doi: 10.1016/j.neuron.2023.04.028. PubMed 37196659.
Backbone
  Vector backbone: pAAV-Ef1a-DIO hChR2(E123T/T159C)-EYFP (addgene plasmid #35509)
  Backbone manufacturer: addgene plasmid #35509
  Backbone size w/o insert (bp): 4041
  Total vector size (bp): 5176
  Modifications to backbone: Promoter and CDS parts were excised from the backbone plasmid by MluI and BamHI. TRE3G promoter and Clover were inserted.
  Vector type: Mammalian Expression, AAV
Growth in bacteria
  Bacterial resistance: Ampicillin, 100 μg/mL
  Growth temperature: 30°C
  Growth strain: NEB Stable
  Copy number: High Copy
Gene/Insert 1
  Gene/Insert name: Clover
  Species: Aequorea victoria
  Insert size (bp): 717
  Mutation: a variant of GFP
  GenBank ID: JX489388.1
  Promoter: TRE3G
  Cloning method: Restriction Enzyme; 5′ cloning site EcoRI (not destroyed); 3′ cloning site BamHI (not destroyed)
  Sequencing primers: 5′ nd
Gene/Insert 2
  Gene/Insert name: TRE3G
  Species: Synthetic
  Insert size (bp): 376
  Cloning method: Restriction Enzyme; 5′ cloning site MluI (not destroyed); 3′ cloning site EcoRI (not destroyed)
  Sequencing primers: 5′ nd
Resource information
  A portion of this plasmid was derived from a plasmid made by: Clover was obtained from addgene plasmid #40259. TRE3G promoter was obtained from pTRE3G-ZsGreen1 of Clontech. The use of TRE3G is licensed from TETsystems Inc.
Terms and licenses: Academic/Nonprofit Terms; Industry Terms: Not Available to Industry
Depositor comments: This AAV plasmid has been used in Abe et al., 2018 (PMID 30425625) and Lin et al, 2019 (PMID 30720427).
How to cite: pAAVTRE3_Clover was a gift from Tetsuo Yamamori (Addgene plasmid # 135179 ; http://n2t.net/addgene:135179 ; RRID:Addgene_135179)
